>Addgene plasmid #101170 | FL tension sensor module | addgene full sequence | sequence record 197870 | Addgene NGS Result
CTTAAGTAACGCCACTTTGCAAGGCATGGAAAAATACATAACTGAGAATAGAAAAGTTCAGATCAAGGTC
AGGAACAAAGAAACAGCTGAATACCAAACAGGATATCTGTGGTAAGCGGTTCCTGCCCCGGCTCAGGGCC
AAGAACAGATGAGACAGCTGAGTGATGGGCCAAACAGGATATCTGTGGTAAGCAGTTCCTGCCCCGGCTC
GGGGCCAAGAACAGATGGTCCCCAGATGCGGTCCAGCCCTCAGCAGTTTCTAGTGAATCATCAGATGTTT
CCAGGGTGCCCCAAGGACCTGAAAATGACCCTGTACCTTATTTGAACTAACCAATCAGTTCGCTTCTCGC
TTCTGTTCGCGCGCTTCCGCTCTCCGAGCTCAATAAAAGAGCCCACAACCCCTCACTCGGCGCGCCAGTC
TTCCGATAGACTGCGTCGCCCGGGTACCCGTATTCCCAATAAAGCCTCTTGCTGTTTGCATCCGAATCGT
GGTCTCGCTGTTCCTTGGGAGGGTCTCCTCTGAGTGATTGACTACCCACGACGGGGGTCTTTCATTTGGG
GGCTCGTCCGGGATTTGGAGACCCCTGCCCAGGGACCACCGACCCACCACCGGGAGGTAAGCTGGCCAGC
AACTTATCTGTGTCTGTCCGATTGTCTAGTGTCTATGTTTGATGTTATGCGCCTGCGTCTGTACTAGTTA
GCTAACTAGCTCTGTATCTGGCGGACCCGTGGTGGAACTGACGAGTTCTGAACACCCGGCCGCAACCCTG
GGAGACGTCCCAGGGACTTTGGGGGCCGTTTTTGTGGCCCGACCTGAGGAAGGGAGTCGATGTGGAATCC
GACCCCGTCAGGATATGTGGTTCTGGTAGGAGACGAGAACCTAAAACAGTTCCCGCCTCCGTCTGAATTT
TTGCTTTCGGTTTGGAACCGAAGCCGCGCGTCTTGTCTGCTGCAGCGCTGCAGCATCGTTCTGTGTTGTC
TCTGTCTGACTGTGTTTCTGTATTTGTCTGAAAATTAGGGCCAGACTGTTACCACTCCCTTAAGTTTGAC
CTTAGGTCACTGGAAAGATGTCGAGCGGATCGCTCACAACCAGTCGGTAGATGTCAAGAAGAGACGTTGG
GTTACCTTCTGCTCTGCAGAATGGCCAACCTTTAACGTCGGATGGCCGCGAGACGGCACCTTTAACCGAG
ACCTCATCACCCAGGTTAAGATCAAGGTCTTTTCACCTGGCCCGCATGGACACCCAGACCAGGTCCCCTA
CATCGTGACCTGGGAAGCCTTGGCTTTTGACCCCCCTCCCTGGGTCAAGCCCTTTGTACACCCTAAGCCT
CCGCCTCCTCTTCCTCCATCCGCCCCGTCTCTCCCCCTTGAACCTCCTCGTTCGACCCCGCCTCGATCCT
CCCTTTATCCAGCCCTCACTCCTTCTCTAGGCGCCGGAATGATCCCCCGGGCTGCAGGTCGGCCGCCACG
ACCGGTGCCGCCACCATCCCCTGACCCACGCCCCTGACCCCTCACAAGGAGACGACCTTCCATGACCGAG
TACAAGCCCACGGTGCGCCTCGCCACCCGCGACGACGTCCCCCGGGCCGTACGCACCCTCGCCGCCGCGT
TCGCCGACTACCCCGCCACGCGCCACACCGTCGACCCGGACCGCCACATCGAGCGGGTCACCGAGCTGCA
AGAACTCTTCCTCACGCGCGTCGGGCTCGACATCGGCAAGGTGTGGGTCGCGGACGACGGCGCCGCGGTG
GCGGTCTGGACCACGCCGGAGAGCGTCGAAGCGGGGGCGGTGTTCGCCGAGATCGGCCCGCGCATGGCCG
AGTTGAGCGGTTCCCGGCTGGCCGCGCAGCAACAGATGGAAGGCCTCCTGGCGCCGCACCGGCCCAAGGA
GCCCGCGTGGTTCCTGGCCACCGTCGGCGTCTCGCCCGACCACCAGGGCAAGGGTCTGGGCAGCGCCGTC
GTGCTCCCCGGAGTGGAGGCGGCCGAGCGCGCCGGGGTGCCCGCCTTCCTGGAGACCTCCGCGCCCCGCA
ACCTCCCCTTCTACGAGCGGCTCGGCTTCACCGTCACCGCCGACGTCGAGGTGCCCGAAGGACCGCGCAC
CTGGTGCATGACCCGCAAGCCCGGTGCCTGACGCCCGCCCCACGACCCGCAGCGCCCGACCGAAAGGAGC
GCACGACCCCATGGCTCCGACCGAAGCCACCCGGGGCGGCCCCGCCGACCCCGCACCCGCCCCCGAGGCC
CACCGACTCTAGTAATAGTAATCAATTACGGGGTCATTAGTTCATAGCCCATATATGGAGTTCCGCGTTA
CATAACTTACGGTAAATGGCCCGCCTGGCTGACCGCCCAACGACCCCCGCCCATTGACGTCAATAATGAC
GTATGTTCCCATAGTAACGCCAATAGGGACTTTCCATTGACGTCAATGGGTGGAGTATTTACGGTAAACT
GCCCACTTGGCAGTACATCAAGTGTATCATATGCCAAGTACGCCCCCTATTGACGTCAATGACGGTAAAT
GGCCCGCCTGGCATTATGCCCAGTACATGACCTTATGGGACTTTCCTACTTGGCAGTACATCTACGTATT
AGTCATCGCTATTACCATGGTGATGCGGTTTTGGCAGTACATCAATGGGCGTGGATAGCGGTTTGACTCA
CGGGGATTTCCAAGTCTCCACCCCATTGACGTCAATGGGAGTTTGTTTTGGCACCAAAATCAACGGGACT
TTCCAAAATGTCGTAACAACTCCGCCCCATTGACGCAAATGGGCGGTAGGCGTGTACGGTGGGAGGTCTA
TATAAGCAGAGCTGGTTTAGTGAACCGTCAGATCCGCTAGCGCTACCGGACTCAGATCTGGGCCCATAAA
GCTTATACGAATTCACCATGGCTTGTAAAATGGTGAGCAAAGGCGAAGAGCTGTTCACCGGCGTGGTGCC
CATCCTGGTGGAGCTGGACGGCGACGTGAACGGCCACAAGTTCAGCGTGAGCGGCGAGGGCGAGGGCGAC
GCCACCTACGGCAAGCTGACCCTGAAGCTGCTGTGCACCACCGGCAAGCTGCCCGTGCCCTGGCCCACCC
TGGTGACCACCCTGGGCTACGGCGTGCAGTGCTTCGCCCGGTACCCCGACCACATGAAGCAGCACGACTT
CTTCAAGAGCGCCATGCCCGAGGGCTACGTGCAGGAGCGGACCATCTTCTTCAAGGACGACGGCAACTAC
AAGACCCGGGCCGAGGTGAAGTTCGAGGGCGACACCCTGGTGAACCGGATCGAGCTGAAGGGCATCGACT
TCAAGGAGGACGGCAACATCCTGGGCCACAAGCTGGAGTACAACTACAACAGCCACAACGTGTACATCAC
CGCCGACAAGCAGAAGAACGGCATCAAGGCCAACTTCAAGATCCGGCACAACATCGAGGACGGCGGCGTG
CAGCTGGCCGACCACTACCAGCAGAACACCCCCATCGGCGACGGCCCCGTGCTGCTGCCCGACAACCACT
ACCTGAGCTACCAGAGCGCCCTGTTCAAGGACCCCAACGAGAAGCGGGACCACATGGTGCTGCTGGAGTT
CCTGACCGCCGCCGGATCTATGGGCGAGTTTGACATCCGGTTTCGGACTGATGACGACGAACAGTTCGAG
AAAGTGCTGAAGGAGATGAATCGTCGAGCCAGAAAGGATGCTGGAACTGTGACCTACACAAGGGATGGGA
ATGACTTCGAGATTCGCATTACCGGCATAAGCGAGCAAAACCGCAAAGAACTGGCCAAAGAGGTTGAAAG
GCTTGCAAAGGAACAGAACATCACAGTCACGTATACCGAGAGAGGTTCCCTCGAAGGATCCATGGTGAGC
AAGGGCGAGGAGGATAACATGGCCATCATCAAGGAGTTCATGCGCTTCAAGGTGCACATGGAGGGCTCCG
TGAACGGCCACGAGTTCGAGATCGAGGGCGAGGGCGAGGGCCGCCCCTACGAGGGCACCCAGACCGCCAA
GCTGAAGGTGACCAAGGGTGGCCCCCTGCCCTTCGCCTGGGACATCCTGTCCCCTCAGTTCATGTACGGC
TCCAAGGCCTACGTGAAGCACCCCGCCGACATCCCCGACTACTTGAAGCTGTCCTTCCCCGAGGGCTTCA
AGTGGGAGCGCGTGATGAACTTCGAGGACGGCGGCGTGGTGACCGTGACCCAGGACTCCTCCCTGCAGGA
CGGCGAGTTCATCTACAAGGTGAAGCTGCGCGGCACCAACTTCCCCTCCGACGGCCCCGTAATGCAGAAG
AAGACCATGGGCTGGGAGGCCTCCTCCGAGCGGATGTACCCCGAGGACGGCGCCCTGAAGGGCGAGATCA
AGCAGAGGCTGAAGCTGAAGGACGGCGGCCACTACGACGCTGAGGTCAAGACCACCTACAAGGCCAAGAA
GCCCGTGCAGCTGCCCGGCGCCTACAACGTCAACATCAAGTTGGACATCACCTCCCACAACGAGGACTAC
ACCATCGTGGAACAGTACGAACGCGCCGAGGGCCGCCACTCCACCGGCGGCATGGACGAGCTGTACAAGA
AATGTCTCGAGCACCACCACCACCACCACTGAGCGGCCGCCTATACATCGATAAAATAAAAGATTTTATT
TAGTCTCCAGAAAAAGGGGGGAATGAAAGACCCCACCTGTAGGTTTGGCAAGCTAGCTTAAGTAACGCCA
TTTTGCAAGGCATGGAAAAATACATAACTGAGAATAGAGAAGTTCAGATCAAGGTCAGGAACAGATGGAA
CAGCTGAATATGGGCCAAACAGGATATCTGTGGTAAGCAGTTCCTGCCCCGGCTCAGGGCCAAGAACAGA
TGGAACAGCTGAATATGGGCCAAACAGGATATCTGTGGTAAGCAGTTCCTGCCCCGGCTCAGGGCCAAGA
ACAGATGGTCCCCAGATGCGGTCCAGCCCTCAGCAGTTTCTAGAGAACCATCAGATGTTTCCAGGGTGCC
CCAAGGACCTGAAATGACCCTGTGCCTTATTTGAACTAACCAATCAGTTCGCTTCTCGCTTCTGTTCGCG
CGCTTCTGCTCCCCGAGCTCAATAAAAGAGCCCACAACCCCTCACTCGGGGCGCCAGTCCTCCGATTGAC
TGAGTCGCCCGGGTACCCGTGTATCCAATAAACCCTCTTGCAGTTGCATCCGACTTGTGGTCTCGCTGTT
CCTTGGGAGGGTCTCCTCTGAGTGATTGACTACCCGTCAGCGGGGGTCTTTCATTTGGGGGCTCGTCCGG
GATCGGGAGACCCCTGCCCAGGGACCACCGACCCACCACCGGGAGGTAAGCTGGCTGCCTCGCGCGTTTC
GGTGATGACGGTGAAAACCTCTGACACATGCAGCTCCCGGAGACGGTCACAGCTTGTCTGTAAGCGGATG
CCGGGAGCAGACAAGCCCGTCAGGGCGCGTCAGCGGGTGTTGGCGGGTGTCGGGGCGCAGCCATGACCCA
GTCACGTAGCGATAGCGGAGTGTACTGATAACTTCGTATAATGTATGCTATACGAAGTTATTAGGTCTGA
AGAGGAGTTTACGTCCAGCCAAGCTAGGGCCGCGATCCGGAACCCTTAATATAACTTCGTATAATGTATG
CTATACGAAGTTATCAGTACTGGCTTAACTATGCGGCATCAGAGCAGATTGTACTGAGAGTGCACCATAT
GCGGTGTGAAATACCGCACAGATGCGTAAGGAGAAAATACCGCATCAGGCGCTCTTCCGCTTCCTCGCTC
ACTGACTCGCTGCGCTCGGTCGTTCGGCTGCGGCGAGCGGTATCAGCTCACTCAAAGGCGGTAATACGGT
TATCCACAGAATCAGGGGATAACGCAGGAAAGAACATGTGAGCAAAAGGCCAGCAAAAGGCCAGGAACCG
TAAAAAGGCCGCGTTGCTGGCGTTTTTCCATAGGCTCCGCCCCCCTGACGAGCATCACAAAAATCGACGC
TCAAGTCAGAGGTGGCGAAACCCGACAGGACTATAAAGATACCAGGCGTTTCCCCCTGGAAGCTCCCTCG
TGCGCTCTCCTGTTCCGACCCTGCCGCTTACCGGATACCTGTCCGCCTTTCTCCCTTCGGGAAGCGTGGC
GCTTTCTCATAGCTCACGCTGTAGGTATCTCAGTTCGGTGTAGGTCGTTCGCTCCAAGCTGGGCTGTGTG
CACGAACCCCCCGTTCAGCCCGACCGCTGCGCCTTATCCGGTAACTATCGTCTTGAGTCCAACCCGGTAA
GACACGACTTATCGCCACTGGCAGCAGCCACTGGTAACAGGATTAGCAGAGCGAGGTATGTAGGCGGTGC
TACAGAGTTCTTGAAGTGGTGGCCTAACTACGGCTACACTAGAAGGACAGTATTTGGTATCTGCGCTCTG
CTGAAGCCAGTTACCTTCGGAAAAAGAGTTGGTAGCTCTTGATCCGGCAAACAAACCACCGCTGGTAGCG
GTGGTTTTTTTGTTTGCAAGCAGCAGATTACGCGCAGAAAAAAAGGATCTCAAGAAGATCCTTTGATCTT
TTCTACGGGGTCTGACGCTCAGTGGAACGAAAACTCACGTTAAGGGATTTTGGTCATGAGATTATCAAAA
AGGATCTTCACCTAGATCCTTTTAAATTAAAAATGAAGTTTTAAATCAATCTAAAGTATATATGAGTAAA
CTTGGTCTGACAGTTACCAATGCTTAATCAGTGAGGCACCTATCTCAGCGATCTGTCTATTTCGTTCATC
CATAGTTGCCTGACTCCCCGTCGTGTAGATAACTACGATACGGGAGGGCTTACCATCTGGCCCCAGTGCT
GCAATGATACCGCGAGACCCACGCTCACCGGCTCCAGATTTATCAGCAATAAACCAGCCAGCCGGAAGGG
CCGAGCGCAGAAGTGGTCCTGCAACTTTATCCGCCTCCATCCAGTCTATTAATTGTTGCCGGGAAGCTAG
AGTAAGTAGTTCGCCAGTTAATAGTTTGCGCAACGTTGTTGCCATTGCTGCAGGCATCGTGGTGTCACGC
TCGTCGTTTGGTATGGCTTCATTCAGCTCCGGTTCCCAACGATCAAGGCGAGTTACATGATCCCCCATGT
TGTGCAAAAAAGCGGTTAGCTCCTTCGGTCCTCCGATCGTTGTCAGAAGTAAGTTGGCCGCAGTGTTATC
ACTCATGGTTATGGCAGCACTGCATAATTCTCTTACTGTCATGCCATCCGTAAGATGCTTTTCTGTGACT
GGTGAGTACTCAACCAAGTCATTCTGAGAATAGTGTATGCGGCGACCGAGTTGCTCTTGCCCGGCGTCAA
CACGGGATAATACCGCGCCACATAGCAGAACTTTAAAAGTGCTCATCATTGGAAAACGTTCTTCGGGGCG
AAAACTCTCAAGGATCTTACCGCTGTTGAGATCCAGTTCGATGTAACCCACTCGTGCACCCAACTGATCT
TCAGCATCTTTTACTTTCACCAGCGTTTCTGGGTGAGCAAAAACAGGAAGGCAAAATGCCGCAAAAAAGG
GAATAAGGGCGACACGGAAATGTTGAATACTCATACTCTTCCTTTTTCAATATTATTGAAGCATTTATCA
GGGTTATTGTCTCATGAGCGGATACATATTTGAATGTATTTAGAAAAATAAACAAATAGGGGTTCCGCGC
ACATTTCCCCGAAAAGTGCCACCTGACGTCTAAGAAACCATTATTATCATGACATTAACCTATAAAAATA
GGCGTATCACGAGGCCCTTTCGTCTTCAAGAATTGCTAGCAATTGCTAGCAATTGCTAGCAATTCATACC
AGATCACCGAAAACTGTCCTCCAAATGTGTCCCCCTCACACTCCCAAATTCGCGGGCTTCTGCCTCTTAG
ACCACTCTACCCTATTCCCCACACTCACCGGAGCCAAAGCCGCGGCCCTTCCGTTTCTTTGCTTTTGAAA
GACCCCACCCGTAGGTGGCAAGCTAG
Features (pLannotate 1.2.2; 25 found; start..end, strand, type, name):
     94..151     +  LTR            LTR (fragment): long terminal repeat from Moloney murine leukemia virus
    165..228     +  LTR            LTR (fragment): long terminal repeat from Moloney murine leukemia virus
    381..556     +  LTR            5' LTR (truncated): truncated long terminal repeat from Moloney murine sarcoma virus
    678..952     +  misc_feature   MESV Ψ (fragment): packaging signal of murine embryonic stem cell virus
   1019..1435    +  CDS            gag (truncated): truncated Moloney murine leukemia virus (MMLV) gag gene lacking the start codon
   1441..1458    +  misc_feature   MCS (fragment): pBluescript multiple cloning site
   1532..2131    +  CDS            PuroR: puromycin N-acetyltransferase; pac from Streptomyces alboniger; confers resistance to puromycin
   2181..2246    +  CDS            dmpM (fragment): DMPM_STRAD - Protein inferred from homology: Swiss-Prot protein existence level 3. From Streptomyces alboniger.
   2306..2609    +  enhancer       CMV enhancer: human cytomegalovirus immediate early enhancer
   2610..2813    +  promoter       CMV promoter: human cytomegalovirus (CMV) immediate early promoter
   2836..2859    +  misc_feature   MCS (fragment): multiple cloning site
   2900..3586    +  CDS            YPet: YPet is a basic (constitutively fluorescent) yellow fluorescent protein published in 2005, derived from Aequorea victoria. It has moderate acid sensitivity.
   3590..3835    +  CDS            FL: mechanically labile synthetic ferredoxin-like domain (Fang et al., 2013) can serve as an intracellular tension sensor (Ringer et al., 2017)
   3842..4549    +  CDS            mCherry: mCherry is a basic (constitutively fluorescent) red fluorescent protein published in 2004, derived from Discosoma sp.. It is reported to be a very rapidly-maturing monomer with low acid sensitivity.
   4562..4579    +  CDS            9xHis (fragment): 9xHis affinity tag
   4642..5235    +  LTR            LTR: long terminal repeat from Moloney murine leukemia virus
   5304..5344    +  CDS            rop (fragment): Rop protein, which maintains plasmids at low copy number; rop
   5446..5484    +  misc_feature   bom (fragment): basis of mobility region from pBR322
   5488..5521    -  protein_bind   loxP: Cre-mediated recombination occurs in the 8-bp core sequence (GCATACAT). Cre recombinase
   5581..5614    -  protein_bind   loxP: Cre-mediated recombination occurs in the 8-bp core sequence (GCATACAT). Cre recombinase
   5618..5719    +  misc_feature   bom (fragment): basis of mobility region from pBR322
   5905..6493    -  rep_origin     ori: high-copy-number ColE1/pMB1/pBR322/pUC origin of replication
   6664..7524    -  CDS            AmpR: β-lactamase; bla; confers resistance to ampicillin, carbenicillin, and related antibiotics
   7525..7629    -  promoter       AmpR promoter: bla
   7906..77      +  LTR            3' LTR (ΔU3) (fragment) (across the origin): self-inactivating 3' long terminal repeat (LTR) from Moloney murine leukemia virus
