[The description below was written by a language model from this plasmid's Addgene catalogue record and pLannotate feature annotations shown in this document.]
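Description:
The FL tension sensor module is a gamma-retroviral mammalian expression plasmid built on the Clontech pLPCX backbone with a modified multiple cloning site, about 7.9 kb in total. The viral portion comprises 5' long terminal repeat sequences of Moloney murine leukemia/sarcoma virus origin, a packaging signal followed by a truncated gag fragment lacking its start codon (which extends the packaging region), and a full Moloney 3' LTR. These elements allow the RNA transcribed between the LTRs to be packaged into retroviral particles when the viral proteins are supplied in trans, and then integrated into target cells. Downstream of the packaging region sits a puromycin N-acetyltransferase gene, presumably expressed from the 5' LTR, for selecting transduced or stably transfected mammalian cells. In bacteria the plasmid is maintained through a ColE1/pMB1-type origin and ampicillin resistance. The record lists it as low copy. The annotation also reports two loxP sites among pBR322-derived backbone fragments outside the proviral region, and the record assigns them no function.

The payload, cloned between EcoRI and NotI sites, is driven by an internal CMV enhancer/promoter and encodes a single fusion protein of roughly 1.65 kb: a shortened YPet yellow fluorescent protein, the synthetic ferredoxin-like (FL) domain, and mCherry. Terminal cysteines flank the fusion, and a C-terminal His tag is present. YPet and mCherry form a FRET pair separated by the mechanically labile FL linker. When force unfolds the linker, the fluorophores move apart and energy transfer drops, giving a readout sensitive to roughly 3–5 pN. This plasmid expresses the isolated module rather than a sensor inserted into a host protein. The His tag and terminal cysteines would suit purification and site-specific attachment, although the record does not state their purpose. The associated work used such modules to map piconewton force gradients across talin-1.
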