Addgene plasmid #101170: FL tension sensor module
Purpose: Expresses the FL-based tension sensor module. The biosensor allows force measurements at 3-5 pN.
Depositing lab: Carsten Grashoff. Depositing organization: Max Planck Institute of Biochemistry. Publication: Multiplexing molecular tension sensors reveals piconewton force gradient across talin-1. Ringer P, Weissl A, Cost AL, Freikamp A, Sabass B, Mehlich A, Tramier M, Rief M, Grashoff C. Nat Methods. 2017 Nov;14(11):1090-1096. doi: 10.1038/nmeth.4431. Epub 2017 Sep 18. PubMed 28945706.
Backbone
  Vector backbone: pLPCX
  Backbone manufacturer: Clontech
  Backbone size w/o insert (bp): 6238
  Total vector size (bp): 7936
  Modifications to backbone: modified multi cloning site
  Vector type: Mammalian Expression, Retroviral
  Selectable markers: Puromycin
Growth in bacteria
  Bacterial resistance: Ampicillin, 100 μg/mL
  Growth temperature: 37°C
  Growth strain: NEB Stable
  Copy number: Low Copy
Gene/Insert
  Gene/Insert name: YPet(short)-FL-mCherry (alt name: FL tension sensor module)
  Insert size (bp): 1650
  Promoter: CMV
  Tag / fusion protein: cysteine (N terminal on insert); cysteine (C terminal on insert); His-tag (C terminal on insert)
  Cloning method: Restriction Enzyme; 5′ cloning site EcoRI (not destroyed); 3′ cloning site NotI (not destroyed)
  Sequencing primers: 5′ AGCTCGTTTAGTGAACCGTCAGATC; 3′ ACCTACAGGTGGGGTCTTTCATTCCC
Terms and licenses: Academic/Nonprofit Terms; Industry Terms: Not Available to Industry
How to cite: FL tension sensor module was a gift from Carsten Grashoff (Addgene plasmid # 101170 ; http://n2t.net/addgene:101170 ; RRID:Addgene_101170)
